Addgene plasmid #203558: pCAG-GST-ATG13 (450-517)
Purpose: Mammalian expression of GST tagged ATG13 (450-517)
Depositing lab: James Hurley. Depositing organization: University of California, Berkeley. Publication: Structure and activation of the human autophagy-initiating ULK1C:PI3KC3-C1 supercomplex. Chen M, Nguyen TN, Ren X, Khuu G, Cook ASI, Zhao Y, Yildiz A, Lazarou M, Hurley JH. Nat Struct Mol Biol. 2025 Sep;32(9):1596-1605. doi: 10.1038/s41594-025-01557-x. Epub 2025 May 29. PubMed 40442316.
Backbone
  Vector backbone: pCAG
  Vector type: Mammalian Expression
Growth in bacteria
  Bacterial resistance: Ampicillin, 100 μg/mL
  Growth temperature: 37°C
  Growth strain: DH5alpha
  Copy number: High Copy
Gene/Insert
  Gene/Insert name: ATG13
  Species: H. sapiens (human)
  GenBank ID: NP_001333259.1
  Entrez Gene: ATG13 (a.k.a. KIAA0652, PARATARG8)
  Promoter: CMV
  Tag / fusion protein: GST (N terminal on insert)
  Cloning method: Restriction Enzyme; 5′ cloning site KpnI (unknown if destroyed); 3′ cloning site XhoI (unknown if destroyed)
Terms and licenses: Academic/Nonprofit Terms; Industry Terms: Not Available to Industry
Depositor comments: GST-TEVsite-ATG13 (450-517)-stop
How to cite: pCAG-GST-ATG13 (450-517) was a gift from James Hurley (Addgene plasmid # 203558 ; http://n2t.net/addgene:203558 ; RRID:Addgene_203558)
