[The description below was written by a language model from this plasmid's Addgene catalogue record and pLannotate feature annotations shown in this document.]
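Description:
pCAG-GST-ATG13 (450-517) is a 5,744 bp mammalian expression plasmid built on the pCAG backbone for producing a GST-tagged C-terminal fragment of human ATG13. It is maintained in E. coli as a high-copy plasmid through a ColE1/pUC-type origin and is selected with ampicillin via the β-lactamase gene. The backbone also carries an SV40 origin of replication, which can support episomal amplification in cells expressing SV40 large T antigen, along with remnants of lac regulatory sequences and an SV40 poly(A) signal that play no evident role in the expression cassette.

The catalogue entry lists the promoter as CMV, but the feature table shows the full composite CAG arrangement: the human cytomegalovirus immediate-early enhancer joined to the chicken β-actin promoter, followed by a chimeric chicken β-actin/rabbit β-globin intron. This combination gives strong, broadly active transcription in mammalian cells. Downstream lies the open reading frame, which encodes Schistosoma japonicum glutathione S-transferase at the N terminus, a TEV protease recognition site, and then residues 450-517 of ATG13, ending in a stop codon. The insert was cloned between KpnI and XhoI. Transcripts are terminated by the rabbit β-globin polyadenylation signal; the short β-globin "CDS" fragments flagged on either side of the insert most likely reflect globin-derived flanking sequence of the vector rather than translated parts of the fusion.

ATG13 is an autophagy factor that acts with ULK1 and RB1CC1 in autophagosome formation. The GST tag allows glutathione-affinity capture of the fragment, and TEV cleavage can release it from the tag, making the construct suited to purification or pull-down work. It was deposited with a structural study of the human ULK1 complex and PI3KC3-C1 supercomplex.
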