Features (pLannotate 1.2.2; 20 found; start..end, strand, type, name):
    111..490     +  enhancer       CMV enhancer: human cytomegalovirus immediate early enhancer
    492..767     +  promoter       chicken β-actin promoter: No description available
    768..1784    +  intron         chimeric intron: chimera between introns from chicken β-actin and rabbit β-globin
   1782..1838    +  CDS            HBB (fragment): HBB_LEPEU - Experimental evidence at protein level: Swiss-Prot protein existence level 1. Involved in oxygen transport from the lung to the various peripheral tissues. From Lepus europaeus (European hare).
   1871..2522    +  CDS            GST (fragment): glutathione S-transferase from Schistosoma japonicum
   2549..2568    +  CDS            TEV site (fragment): tobacco etch virus (TEV) protease recognition and cleavage site
   2576..2779    +  CDS            ATG13 (fragment): ATG13_HUMAN - Also known as KIAA0652. Experimental evidence at protein level: Swiss-Prot protein existence level 1. Autophagy factor required for autophagosome formation and mitophagy. Target of the TOR kinase signaling pathway that regulates autophagy through the control of the phosphorylation status of ATG13 and ULK1, and the regulation of the ATG13-ULK1-RB1CC1 complex. Through its regulation of ULK1 activity, plays a role in the regulation of the kinase activity of mTORC1 and cell proliferation. From Homo sapiens (Human).
   2789..2866    +  CDS            HBB (fragment): HBB_PONPY - Experimental evidence at transcript level: Swiss-Prot protein existence level 2. Involved in oxygen transport from the lung to the various peripheral tissues. From Pongo pygmaeus (Bornean orangutan).
   2937..2992    +  polyA_signal   β-globin poly(A) signal: rabbit β-globin polyadenylation signal (Gil and Proudfoot, 1987)
   3377..3393    -  protein_bind   lac operator: The lac repressor binds to the lac operator to inhibit transcription in E. coli. This inhibition can be relieved by adding lactose or isopropyl-β-D-thiogalactopyranoside (IPTG). lac repressor encoded by lacI
   3401..3431    -  promoter       lac promoter: promoter for the E. coli lac operon
   3446..3467    -  protein_bind   CAP binding site: CAP binding activates transcription in the presence of cAMP. E. coli catabolite activator protein
   3480..3519    -  CDS            lacI (fragment): lac repressor; lacI; The lac repressor binds to the lac operator to inhibit transcription in E. coli. This inhibition can be relieved by adding lactose or isopropyl-β-D-thiogalactopyranoside (IPTG).
   3526..3548    +  promoter       SV40 promoter (fragment): SV40 enhancer and early promoter
   3572..3707    +  rep_origin     SV40 ori: SV40 origin of replication
   3727..3861    +  polyA_signal   SV40 poly(A) signal: SV40 polyadenylation signal
   3863..3917    -  CDS            lacI (fragment): lac repressor; lacI; The lac repressor binds to the lac operator to inhibit transcription in E. coli. This inhibition can be relieved by adding lactose or isopropyl-β-D-thiogalactopyranoside (IPTG).
   4100..4688    -  rep_origin     ori: high-copy-number ColE1/pMB1/pBR322/pUC origin of replication
   4859..5719    -  CDS            AmpR: β-lactamase; bla; confers resistance to ampicillin, carbenicillin, and related antibiotics
   5720..80      -  promoter       AmpR promoter (across the origin): bla
>Addgene plasmid #203558 | pCAG-GST-ATG13 (450-517) | addgene full sequence | sequence record 401054 | Addgene NGS Result
AGCATTTATCAGGGTTATTGTCTCATGAGCGGATACATATTTGAATGTATTTAGAAAAATAAACAAATAG
GGGTTCCGCGCACATTTCCCCGAAAAGTGCCACCTGGGTCGACATTGATTATTGACTAGTTATTAATAGT
AATCAATTACGGGGTCATTAGTTCATAGCCCATATATGGAGTTCCGCGTTACATAACTTACGGTAAATGG
CCCGCCTGGCTGACCGCCCAACGACCCCCGCCCATTGACGTCAATAATGACGTATGTTCCCATAGTAACG
CCAATAGGGACTTTCCATTGACGTCAATGGGTGGAGTATTTACGGTAAACTGCCCACTTGGCAGTACATC
AAGTGTATCATATGCCAAGTACGCCCCCTATTGACGTCAATGACGGTAAATGGCCCGCCTGGCATTATGC
CCAGTACATGACCTTATGGGACTTTCCTACTTGGCAGTACATCTACGTATTAGTCATCGCTATTACCATG
GTCGAGGTGAGCCCCACGTTCTGCTTCACTCTCCCCATCTCCCCCCCCTCCCCACCCCCAATTTTGTATT
TATTTATTTTTTAATTATTTTGTGCAGCGATGGGGGCGGGGGGGGGGGGGGSGCGCGCCAGGCGGGGCGG
GGCGGGGCGAGGGGCGGGGCGGGGCGAGGCGGAGAGGTGCGGCGGCAGCCAATCAGAGCGGCGCGCTCCG
AAAGTTTCCTTTTATGGCGAGGCGGCGGCGGCGGCGGCCCTATAAAAAGCGAAGCGCGCGGCGGGCGGGA
GTCGCTGCGCGCTGCCTTCGCCCCGTGCCCCGCTCCGCCGCCGCCTCGCGCCGCCCGCCCCGGCTCTGAC
TGACCGCGTTACTCCCACAGGTGAGCGGGCGGGACGGCCCTTCTCCTCCGGGCTGTAATTAGCGCTTGGT
TTAATGACGGCTTGTTTCTTTTCTGTGGCTGCGTGAAAGCCTTGAGGGGCTCCGGGAGGGCCCTTTGTGC
GGGGGGAGCGGCTCGGGGGGTGCGTGCGTGTGTGTGTGCGTGGGGAGCGCCGCGTGCGGCTCCGCGCTGC
CCGGCGGCTGTGAGCGCTGCGGGCGCGGCGCGGGGCTTTGTGCGCTCCGCAGTGTGCGCGAGGGGAGCGC
GGCCGGGGGCGGTGCCCCGCGGTGCGGGGGGGGCTGCGAGGGGAACAAAGGCTGCGTGCGGGGTGTGTGC
GTGGGGGGGTGAGCAGGGGGTGTGGGCGCGTCGGTCGGGCTGCAACCCCCCCTGCACCCCCCTCCCCGAG
TTGCTGAGCACGGCCCGGCTTCGGGTGCGGGGCTCCGTACGGGGCGTGGCGCGGGGCTCGCCGTGCCGGG
CGGGGGGTGGCGGCAGGTGGGGGTGCCGGGCGGGGCGGGGCCGCCTCGGGCCGGGGAGGGCTCGGGGGAG
GGGCGCGGCGGCCCCCGGAGCGCCGGCGGCTGTCGAGGCGCGGCGAGCCGCAGCCATTGCCTTTTATGGT
AATCGTGCGAGAGGGCGCAGGGACTTCCTTTGTCCCAAATCTGTGCGGAGCCGAAATCTGGGAGGCGCCG
CCGCACCCCCTCTAGCGGGCGCGGGGCGAAGCGGTGCGGCGCCGGCAGGAAGGAAATGGGCGGGGAGGGC
CTTCGTGCGTCGCCGCGCCGCCGTCCCCTTCTCCCTCTCCAGCCTCGGGGCTGTCCGCGGGGGGACGGCT
GCCTTCGGGGGGGACGGGGCAGGGCGGGGTTCGGCTTCTGGCGTGTGACCGGCGGCTCTAGAGCCTCTGC
TAACCATGTTCATGCCTTCTTCTTTTTCCTACAGCTCCTGGGCAACGTGCTGGTTATTGTGCTGTCTCAT
CATTTTGGCAAAGAATTCCTCGATCGACGGTATCGATAGCCACCATGGCATCCCCTATACTAGGTTATTG
GAAAATTAAGGGCCTTGTGCAACCCACTCGACTTCTTTTGGAATATCTTGAAGAAAAATATGAAGAGCAT
TTGTATGAGCGCGATGAAGGTGATAAATGGCGAAACAAAAAGTTTGAATTGGGTTTGGAGTTTCCCAATC
TTCCTTATTATATTGATGGTGATGTTAAATTAACACAGTCTATGGCCATCATACGTTATATAGCTGACAA
GCACAACATGTTGGGTGGTTGTCCAAAAGAGCGTGCAGAGATTTCAATGCTTGAAGGAGCGGTTTTGGAT
ATTAGATACGGTGTTTCGAGAATTGCATATAGTAAAGACTTTGAAACTCTCAAAGTTGATTTTCTTAGCA
AGCTACCTGAAATGCTGAAAATGTTCGAAGATCGTTTATGTCATAAAACATATTTAAATGGTGATCATGT
AACCCATCCTGACTTCATGTTGTATGACGCTCTTGATGTTGTTTTATACATGGACCCAATGTGCCTGGAT
GCGTTCCCAAAATTAGTTTGTTTTAAAAAACGTATTGAAGCTATCCCACAAATTGATAAGTACTTGAAAT
CCAGCAAGTATATAGCATGGCCTTTGCAGGGCTGGCAAGCCACGTTTGGTGGTGGCGACCATCCTCCAAA
ATCGGATGATTACGATATCCCAACGACCGAAAACCTGTATTTTCAGGGTGGTACCAAACCCGCTTTTTCC
AAGGACGATATCCTCCCTATGGATCTGGGAACCTTCTACAGGGAGTTTCAGAATCCCCCTCAGCTCAGTA
GCCTGAGCATTGACATCGGTGCCCAGTCCATGGCTGAGGACCTCGATTCTCTGCCTGAAAAACTGGCTGT
GCACGAGAAGAACGTCAGAGAATTCGACGCATTTGTGGAGACCCTGCAGTGACTCGAGGAATTCACTCCT
CAGGTGCAGGCTGCCTATCAGAAGGTGGTGGCTGGTGTGGCCAATGCCCTGGCTCACAAATACCACTGAG
ATCTTTTTCCCTCTGCCAAAAATTATGGGGACATCATGAAGCCCCTTGAGCATCTGACTTCTGGCTAATA
AAGGAAATTTATTTTCATTGCAATAGTGTGTTGGAATTTTTTGTGTCTCTCACTCGGAAGGACATATGGG
AGGGCAAATCATTTAAAACATCAGAATGAGTATTTGGTTTAGAGTTTGGCAACATATGCCCATATGCTGG
CTGCCATGAACAAAGGTTGGCTATAAAGAGGTCATCAGTATATGAAACAGCCCCCTGCTGTCCATTCCTT
ATTCCATAGAAAAGCCTTGACTTGAGGTTAGATTTTTTTTATATTTTGTTTTGTGTTATTTTTTTCTTTA
ACATCCCTAAAATTTTCCTTACATGTTTTACTAGCCAGATTTTTCCTCCTCTCCTGACTACTCCCAGTCA
TAGCTGTCCCTCTTCTCTTATGGAGATCCCTCGACCTGCAGCCCAAGCTTGGCGTAATCATGGTCATAGC
TGTTTCCTGTGTGAAATTGTTATCCGCTCACAATTCCACACAACATACGAGCCGGAAGCATAAAGTGTAA
AGCCTGGGGTGCCTAATGAGTGAGCTAACTCACATTAATTGCGTTGCGCTCACTGCCCGCTTTCCAGTCG
GGAAACCTGTCGTGCCAGCGGATCCGCATCTCAATTAGTCAGCAACCATAGTCCCGCCCCTAACTCCGCC
CATCCCGCCCCTAACTCCGCCCAGTTCCGCCCATTCTCCGCCCCATGGCTGACTAATTTTTTTTATTTAT
GCAGAGGCCGAGGCCGCCTCGGCCTCTGAGCTATTCCAGAAGTAGTGAGGAGGCTTTTTTGGAGGCCTAG
GCTTTTGCAAAAAGCTAACTTGTTTATTGCAGCTTATAATGGTTACAAATAAAGCAATAGCATCACAAAT
TTCACAAATAAAGCATTTTTTTCACTGCATTCTAGTTGTGGTTTGTCCAAACTCATCAATGTATCTTATC
ATGTCTGGATCCGCTGCATTAATGAATCGGCCAACGCGCGGGGAGAGGCGGTTTGCGTATTGGGCGCTCT
TCCGCTTCCTCGCTCACTGACTCGCTGCGCTCGGTCGTTCGGCTGCGGCGAGCGGTATCAGCTCACTCAA
AGGCGGTAATACGGTTATCCACAGAATCAGGGGATAACGCAGGAAAGAACATGTGAGCAAAAGGCCAGCA
AAAGGCCAGGAACCGTAAAAAGGCCGCGTTGCTGGCGTTTTTCCATAGGCTCCGCCCCCCTGACGAGCAT
CACAAAAATCGACGCTCAAGTCAGAGGTGGCGAAACCCGACAGGACTATAAAGATACCAGGCGTTTCCCC
CTGGAAGCTCCCTCGTGCGCTCTCCTGTTCCGACCCTGCCGCTTACCGGATACCTGTCCGCCTTTCTCCC
TTCGGGAAGCGTGGCGCTTTCTCATAGCTCACGCTGTAGGTATCTCAGTTCGGTGTAGGTCGTTCGCTCC
AAGCTGGGCTGTGTGCACGAACCCCCCGTTCAGCCCGACCGCTGCGCCTTATCCGGTAACTATCGTCTTG
AGTCCAACCCGGTAAGACACGACTTATCGCCACTGGCAGCAGCCACTGGTAACAGGATTAGCAGAGCGAG
GTATGTAGGCGGTGCTACAGAGTTCTTGAAGTGGTGGCCTAACTACGGCTACACTAGAAGAACAGTATTT
GGTATCTGCGCTCTGCTGAAGCCAGTTACCTTCGGAAAAAGAGTTGGTAGCTCTTGATCCGGCAAACAAA
CCACCGCTGGTAGCGGTGGTTTTTTTGTTTGCAAGCAGCAGATTACGCGCAGAAAAAAAGGATCTCAAGA
AGATCCTTTGATCTTTTCTACGGGGTCTGACGCTCAGTGGAACGAAAACTCACGTTAAGGGATTTTGGTC
ATGAGATTATCAAAAAGGATCTTCACCTAGATCCTTTTAAATTAAAAATGAAGTTTTAAATCAATCTAAA
GTATATATGAGTAAACTTGGTCTGACAGTTACCAATGCTTAATCAGTGAGGCACCTATCTCAGCGATCTG
TCTATTTCGTTCATCCATAGTTGCCTGACTCCCCGTCGTGTAGATAACTACGATACGGGAGGGCTTACCA
TCTGGCCCCAGTGCTGCAATGATACCGCGAGACCCACGCTCACCGGCTCCAGATTTATCAGCAATAAACC
AGCCAGCCGGAAGGGCCGAGCGCAGAAGTGGTCCTGCAACTTTATCCGCCTCCATCCAGTCTATTAATTG
TTGCCGGGAAGCTAGAGTAAGTAGTTCGCCAGTTAATAGTTTGCGCAACGTTGTTGCCATTGCTACAGGC
ATCGTGGTGTCACGCTCGTCGTTTGGTATGGCTTCATTCAGCTCCGGTTCCCAACGATCAAGGCGAGTTA
CATGATCCCCCATGTTGTGCAAAAAAGCGGTTAGCTCCTTCGGTCCTCCGATCGTTGTCAGAAGTAAGTT
GGCCGCAGTGTTATCACTCATGGTTATGGCAGCACTGCATAATTCTCTTACTGTCATGCCATCCGTAAGA
TGCTTTTCTGTGACTGGTGAGTACTCAACCAAGTCATTCTGAGAATAGTGTATGCGGCGACCGAGTTGCT
CTTGCCCGGCGTCAATACGGGATAATACCGCGCCACATAGCAGAACTTTAAAAGTGCTCATCATTGGAAA
ACGTTCTTCGGGGCGAAAACTCTCAAGGATCTTACCGCTGTTGAGATCCAGTTCGATGTAACCCACTCGT
GCACCCAACTGATCTTCAGCATCTTTTACTTTCACCAGCGTTTCTGGGTGAGCAAAAACAGGAAGGCAAA
ATGCCGCAAAAAAGGGAATAAGGGCGACACGGAAATGTTGAATACTCATACTCTTCCTTTTTCAATATTA
TTGA
