>Addgene plasmid #203558 | pCAG-GST-ATG13 (450-517) | depositor partial sequence | sequence record 394704 | GST-TEVsite (ClaI/KpnI)
ATGGCATCCCCTATACTAGGTTATTGGAAAATTAAGGGCCTTGTGCAACCCACTCGACTTCTTTTGGAAT
ATCTTGAAGAAAAATATGAAGAGCATTTGTATGAGCGCGATGAAGGTGATAAATGGCGAAACAAAAAGTT
TGAATTGGGTTTGGAGTTTCCCAATCTTCCTTATTATATTGATGGTGATGTTAAATTAACACAGTCTATG
GCCATCATACGTTATATAGCTGACAAGCACAACATGTTGGGTGGTTGTCCAAAAGAGCGTGCAGAGATTT
CAATGCTTGAAGGAGCGGTTTTGGATATTAGATACGGTGTTTCGAGAATTGCATATAGTAAAGACTTTGA
AACTCTCAAAGTTGATTTTCTTAGCAAGCTACCTGAAATGCTGAAAATGTTCGAAGATCGTTTATGTCAT
AAAACATATTTAAATGGTGATCATGTAACCCATCCTGACTTCATGTTGTATGACGCTCTTGATGTTGTTT
TATACATGGACCCAATGTGCCTGGATGCGTTCCCAAAATTAGTTTGTTTTAAAAAACGTATTGAAGCTAT
CCCACAAATTGATAAGTACTTGAAATCCAGCAAGTATATAGCATGGCCTTTGCAGGGCTGGCAAGCCACG
TTTGGTGGTGGCGACCATCCTCCAAAATCGGATGATTACGATATCCCAACGACCGAAAACCTGTATTTTC
AGGGT
