>Addgene plasmid #203558 | pCAG-GST-ATG13 (450-517) | depositor partial sequence | sequence record 394705 | ATG13 (450-517) (KpnI/xhoI)
AAACCCGCTTTTTCCAAGGACGATATCCTCCCTATGGATCTGGGAACCTTCTACAGGGAGTTTCAGAATC
CCCCTCAGCTCAGTAGCCTGAGCATTGACATCGGTGCCCAGTCCATGGCTGAGGACCTCGATTCTCTGCC
TGAAAAACTGGCTGTGCACGAGAAGAACGTCAGAGAATTCGACGCATTTGTGGAGACCCTGCAGTGA
